>Addgene plasmid #132474 | pRBPJ.1.0-gDNA | addgene full sequence | sequence record 267181 | Addgene NGS Result
GTTTTAGAGCTAGAAATAGCAAGTTAAAATAAGGCTAGTCCGTTATCAACTTGAAAAAGTGGCACCGAGT
CGGTGCTTTTTTGTTTTAGAGCTAGAAATAGCAAGTTAAAATAAGGCTAGTCCGTTTTTAGCGCGTGCGC
CAATTCTGCAGACAAATGGCTCTAGAGGTACCCGTTACATAACTTACGGTAAATGGCCCGCCTGGCTGAC
CGCCCAACGACCCCCGCCCATTGACGTCAATAGTAACGCCAATAGGGACTTTCCATTGACGTCAATGGGT
GGAGTATTTACGGTAAACTGCCCACTTGGCAGTACATCAAGTGTATCATATGCCAAGTACGCCCCCTATT
GACGTCAATGACGGTAAATGGCCCGCCTGGCATTGTGCCCAGTACATGACCTTATGGGACTTTCCTACTT
GGCAGTACATCTACGTATTAGTCATCGCTATTACCATGGTCGAGGTGAGCCCCACGTTCTGCTTCACTCT
CCCCATCTCCCCCCCCTCCCCACCCCCAATTTTGTATTTATTTATTTTTTAATTATTTTGTGCAGCGATG
GGGGCGGGGGGGGGGGGGGGGCGCGCGCCAGGCGGGGCGGGGCGGGGCGAGGGGCGGGGCGGGGCGAGGC
GGAGAGGTGCGGCGGCAGCCAATCAGAGCGGCGCGCTCCGAAAGTTTCCTTTTATGGCGAGGCGGCGGCG
GCGGCGGCCCTATAAAAAGCGAAGCGCGCGGCGGGCGGGAGTCGCTGCGCGCTGCCTTCGCCCCGTGCCC
CGCTCCGCCGCCGCCTCGCGCCGCCCGCCCCGGCTCTGACTGACCGCGTTACTCCCACAGGTGAGCGGGC
GGGACGGCCCTTCTCCTCCGGGCTGTAATTAGCTGAGCAAGAGGTAAGGGTTTAAGGGATGGTTGGTTGG
TGGGGTATTAATGTTTAATTACCTGGAGCACCTGCCTGAAATCACTTTTTTTCAGGTTGGACCGGTGCCA
CCATGGACTATAAGGACCACGACGGAGACTACAAGGATCATGATATTGATTACAAAGACGATGACGATAA
GATGGCCCCAAAGAAGAAGCGGAAGGTCGGTATCCACGGAGTCCCAGCAGCCGACAAGAAGTACAGCATC
GGCCTGGACATCGGCACCAACTCTGTGGGCTGGGCCGTGATCACCGACGAGTACAAGGTGCCCAGCAAGA
AATTCAAGGTGCTGGGCAACACCGACCGGCACAGCATCAAGAAGAACCTGATCGGAGCCCTGCTGTTCGA
CAGCGGCGAAACAGCCGAGGCCACCCGGCTGAAGAGAACCGCCAGAAGAAGATACACCAGACGGAAGAAC
CGGATCTGCTATCTGCAAGAGATCTTCAGCAACGAGATGGCCAAGGTGGACGACAGCTTCTTCCACAGAC
TGGAAGAGTCCTTCCTGGTGGAAGAGGATAAGAAGCACGAGCGGCACCCCATCTTCGGCAACATCGTGGA
CGAGGTGGCCTACCACGAGAAGTACCCCACCATCTACCACCTGAGAAAGAAACTGGTGGACAGCACCGAC
AAGGCCGACCTGCGGCTGATCTATCTGGCCCTGGCCCACATGATCAAGTTCCGGGGCCACTTCCTGATCG
AGGGCGACCTGAACCCCGACAACAGCGACGTGGACAAGCTGTTCATCCAGCTGGTGCAGACCTACAACCA
GCTGTTCGAGGAAAACCCCATCAACGCCAGCGGCGTGGACGCCAAGGCCATCCTGTCTGCCAGACTGAGC
AAGAGCAGACGGCTGGAAAATCTGATCGCCCAGCTGCCCGGCGAGAAGAAGAATGGCCTGTTCGGAAACC
TGATTGCCCTGAGCCTGGGCCTGACCCCCAACTTCAAGAGCAACTTCGACCTGGCCGAGGATGCCAAACT
GCAGCTGAGCAAGGACACCTACGACGACGACCTGGACAACCTGCTGGCCCAGATCGGCGACCAGTACGCC
GACCTGTTTCTGGCCGCCAAGAACCTGTCCGACGCCATCCTGCTGAGCGACATCCTGAGAGTGAACACCG
AGATCACCAAGGCCCCCCTGAGCGCCTCTATGATCAAGAGATACGACGAGCACCACCAGGACCTGACCCT
GCTGAAAGCTCTCGTGCGGCAGCAGCTGCCTGAGAAGTACAAAGAGATTTTCTTCGACCAGAGCAAGAAC
GGCTACGCCGGCTACATTGACGGCGGAGCCAGCCAGGAAGAGTTCTACAAGTTCATCAAGCCCATCCTGG
AAAAGATGGACGGCACCGAGGAACTGCTCGTGAAGCTGAACAGAGAGGACCTGCTGCGGAAGCAGCGGAC
CTTCGACAACGGCAGCATCCCCCACCAGATCCACCTGGGAGAGCTGCACGCCATTCTGCGGCGGCAGGAA
GATTTTTACCCATTCCTGAAGGACAACCGGGAAAAGATCGAGAAGATCCTGACCTTCCGCATCCCCTACT
ACGTGGGCCCTCTGGCCAGGGGAAACAGCAGATTCGCCTGGATGACCAGAAAGAGCGAGGAAACCATCAC
CCCCTGGAACTTCGAGGAAGTGGTGGACAAGGGCGCTTCCGCCCAGAGCTTCATCGAGCGGATGACCAAC
TTCGATAAGAACCTGCCCAACGAGAAGGTGCTGCCCAAGCACAGCCTGCTGTACGAGTACTTCACCGTGT
ATAACGAGCTGACCAAAGTGAAATACGTGACCGAGGGAATGAGAAAGCCCGCCTTCCTGAGCGGCGAGCA
GAAAAAGGCCATCGTGGACCTGCTGTTCAAGACCAACCGGAAAGTGACCGTGAAGCAGCTGAAAGAGGAC
TACTTCAAGAAAATCGAGTGCTTCGACTCCGTGGAAATCTCCGGCGTGGAAGATCGGTTCAACGCCTCCC
TGGGCACATACCACGATCTGCTGAAAATTATCAAGGACAAGGACTTCCTGGACAATGAGGAAAACGAGGA
CATTCTGGAAGATATCGTGCTGACCCTGACACTGTTTGAGGACAGAGAGATGATCGAGGAACGGCTGAAA
ACCTATGCCCACCTGTTCGACGACAAAGTGATGAAGCAGCTGAAGCGGCGGAGATACACCGGCTGGGGCA
GGCTGAGCCGGAAGCTGATCAACGGCATCCGGGACAAGCAGTCCGGCAAGACAATCCTGGATTTCCTGAA
GTCCGACGGCTTCGCCAACAGAAACTTCATGCAGCTGATCCACGACGACAGCCTGACCTTTAAAGAGGAC
ATCCAGAAAGCCCAGGTGTCCGGCCAGGGCGATAGCCTGCACGAGCACATTGCCAATCTGGCCGGCAGCC
CCGCCATTAAGAAGGGCATCCTGCAGACAGTGAAGGTGGTGGACGAGCTCGTGAAAGTGATGGGCCGGCA
CAAGCCCGAGAACATCGTGATCGAAATGGCCAGAGAGAACCAGACCACCCAGAAGGGACAGAAGAACAGC
CGCGAGAGAATGAAGCGGATCGAAGAGGGCATCAAAGAGCTGGGCAGCCAGATCCTGAAAGAACACCCCG
TGGAAAACACCCAGCTGCAGAACGAGAAGCTGTACCTGTACTACCTGCAGAATGGGCGGGATATGTACGT
GGACCAGGAACTGGACATCAACCGGCTGTCCGACTACGATGTGGACCATATCGTGCCTCAGAGCTTTCTG
AAGGACGACTCCATCGACAACAAGGTGCTGACCAGAAGCGACAAGAACCGGGGCAAGAGCGACAACGTGC
CCTCCGAAGAGGTCGTGAAGAAGATGAAGAACTACTGGCGGCAGCTGCTGAACGCCAAGCTGATTACCCA
GAGAAAGTTCGACAATCTGACCAAGGCCGAGAGAGGCGGCCTGAGCGAACTGGATAAGGCCGGCTTCATC
AAGAGACAGCTGGTGGAAACCCGGCAGATCACAAAGCACGTGGCACAGATCCTGGACTCCCGGATGAACA
CTAAGTACGACGAGAATGACAAGCTGATCCGGGAAGTGAAAGTGATCACCCTGAAGTCCAAGCTGGTGTC
CGATTTCCGGAAGGATTTCCAGTTTTACAAAGTGCGCGAGATCAACAACTACCACCACGCCCACGACGCC
TACCTGAACGCCGTCGTGGGAACCGCCCTGATCAAAAAGTACCCTAAGCTGGAAAGCGAGTTCGTGTACG
GCGACTACAAGGTGTACGACGTGCGGAAGATGATCGCCAAGAGCGAGCAGGAAATCGGCAAGGCTACCGC
CAAGTACTTCTTCTACAGCAACATCATGAACTTTTTCAAGACCGAGATTACCCTGGCCAACGGCGAGATC
CGGAAGCGGCCTCTGATCGAGACAAACGGCGAAACCGGGGAGATCGTGTGGGATAAGGGCCGGGATTTTG
CCACCGTGCGGAAAGTGCTGAGCATGCCCCAAGTGAATATCGTGAAAAAGACCGAGGTGCAGACAGGCGG
CTTCAGCAAAGAGTCTATCCTGCCCAAGAGGAACAGCGATAAGCTGATCGCCAGAAAGAAGGACTGGGAC
CCTAAGAAGTACGGCGGCTTCGACAGCCCCACCGTGGCCTATTCTGTGCTGGTGGTGGCCAAAGTGGAAA
AGGGCAAGTCCAAGAAACTGAAGAGTGTGAAAGAGCTGCTGGGGATCACCATCATGGAAAGAAGCAGCTT
CGAGAAGAATCCCATCGACTTTCTGGAAGCCAAGGGCTACAAAGAAGTGAAAAAGGACCTGATCATCAAG
CTGCCTAAGTACTCCCTGTTCGAGCTGGAAAACGGCCGGAAGAGAATGCTGGCCTCTGCCGGCGAACTGC
AGAAGGGAAACGAACTGGCCCTGCCCTCCAAATATGTGAACTTCCTGTACCTGGCCAGCCACTATGAGAA
GCTGAAGGGCTCCCCCGAGGATAATGAGCAGAAACAGCTGTTTGTGGAACAGCACAAGCACTACCTGGAC
GAGATCATCGAGCAGATCAGCGAGTTCTCCAAGAGAGTGATCCTGGCCGACGCTAATCTGGACAAAGTGC
TGTCCGCCTACAACAAGCACCGGGATAAGCCCATCAGAGAGCAGGCCGAGAATATCATCCACCTGTTTAC
CCTGACCAATCTGGGAGCCCCTGCCGCCTTCAAGTACTTTGACACCACCATCGACCGGAAGAGGTACACC
AGCACCAAAGAGGTGCTGGACGCCACCCTGATCCACCAGAGCATCACCGGCCTGTACGAGACACGGATCG
ACCTGTCTCAGCTGGGAGGCGACAAAAGGCCGGCGGCCACGAAAAAGGCCGGCCAGGCAAAAAAGAAAAA
GTAAGAATTCCTAGAGCTCGCTGATCAGCCTCGACTGTGCCTTCTAGTTGCCAGCCATCTGTTGTTTGCC
CCTCCCCCGTGCCTTCCTTGACCCTGGAAGGTGCCACTCCCACTGTCCTTTCCTAATAAAATGAGGAAAT
TGCATCGCATTGTCTGAGTAGGTGTCATTCTATTCTGGGGGGTGGGGTGGGGCAGGACAGCAAGGGGGAG
GATTGGGAAGAGAATAGCAGGCATGCTGGGGAGCGGCCGCAGGAACCCCTAGTGATGGAGTTGGCCACTC
CCTCTCTGCGCGCTCGCTCGCTCACTGAGGCCGGGCGACCAAAGGTCGCCCGACGCCCGGGCTTTGCCCG
GGCGGCCTCAGTGAGCGAGCGAGCGCGCAGCTGCCTGCAGGGGCGCCTGATGCGGTATTTTCTCCTTACG
CATCTGTGCGGTATTTCACACCGCATA
[95 nt withheld, positions 5698-5792]
T
[46 nt withheld, positions 5794-5839]
C
[141 nt withheld, positions 5841-5981]
CCTTTGACGTTGGAGTCCACGTTCTTT
[37 nt withheld, positions 6009-6045]
ACTCTATCTCGGGCTATTCTTTTGATTTATAAGGGATTTTGCCGATTTCGGTCTATTGGTTAAAAAATGA
GCTGATTTAACAAAAATTTAACGCGAATTTTAACAAAATATTAACGTTTACAATTTTATGGTGCACTCTC
AGTACAATCTGCTCTGATGCCGCATAGTTAAGCCAGCCCCGACACCCGCCAACACCCGCTGACGCGCCCT
GACGGGCTTGTCTGCTCCCGGCATCCGCTTACAGACAAGCTGTGACCGTCTCCGGGAGCTGCATGTGTCA
GAGGTTTTCACCGTCATCACCGAAACGCGCGAGACGAAAGGGCCTCGTGATACGCCTATTTTTATAGGTT
AATGTCATGATAATAATGGTTTCTTAGACGTCAGGTGGCACTTTTCGGGGAAATGTGCGCGGAACCCCTA
TTTGTTTATTTTTCTAAATACATTCAAATATGTATCCGCTCATGAGACAATAACCCTGATAAATGCTTCA
ATAATATTGAAAAAGGAAGAGTATGAGTATTCAACATTTCCGTGTCGCCCTTATTCCCTTTTTTGCGGCA
TTTTGCCTTCCTGTTTTTGCTCACCCAGAAACGCTGGTGAAAGTAAAAGATGCTGAAGATCAGTTGGGTG
CACGAGTGGGTTACATCGAACTGGATCTCAACAGCGGTAAGATCCTTGAGAGTTTTCGCCCCGAAGAACG
TTTTCCAATGATGAGCACTTTTAAAGTTCTGCTATGTGGCGCGGTATTATCCCGTATTGACGCCGGGCAA
GAGCAACTCGGTCGCCGCATACACTATTCTCAGAATGACTTGGTTGAGTACTCACCAGTCACAGAAAAGC
ATCTTACGGATGGCATGACAGTAAGAGAATTATGCAGTGCTGCCATAACCATGAGTGATAACACTGCGGC
CAACTTACTTCTGACAACGATCGGAGGACCGAAGGAGCTAACCGCTTTTTTGCACAACATGGGGGATCAT
GTAACTCGCCTTGATCGTTGGGAACCGGAGCTGAATGAAGCCATACCAAACGACGAGCGTGACACCACGA
TGCCTGTAGCAATGGCAACAACGTTGCGCAAACTATTAACTGGCGAACTACTTACTCTAGCTTCCCGGCA
ACAATTAATAGACTGGATGGAGGCGGATAAAGTTGCAGGACCACTTCTGCGCTCGGCCCTTCCGGCTGGC
TGGTTTATTGCTGATAAATCTGGAGCCGGTGAGCGTGGAAGCCGCGGTATCATTGCAGCACTGGGGCCAG
ATGGTAAGCCCTCCCGTATCGTAGTTATCTACACGACGGGGAGTCAGGCAACTATGGATGAACGAAATAG
ACAGATCGCTGAGATAGGTGCCTCACTGATTAAGCATTGGTAACTGTCAGACCAAGTTTACTCATATATA
CTTTAGATTGATTTAAAACTTCATTTTTAATTTAAAAGGATCTAGGTGAAGATCCTTTTTGATAATCTCA
TGACCAAAATCCCTTAACGTGAGTTTTCGTTCCACTGAGCGTCAGACCCCGTAGAAAAGATCAAAGGATC
TTCTTGAGATCCTTTTTTTCTGCGCGTAATCTGCTGCTTGCAAACAAAAAAACCACCGCTACCAGCGGTG
GTTTGTTTGCCGGATCAAGAGCTACCAACTCTTTTTCCGAAGGTAACTGGCTTCAGCAGAGCGCAGATAC
CAAATACTGTTCTTCTAGTGTAGCCGTAGTTAGGCCACCACTTCAAGAACTCTGTAGCACCGCCTACATA
CCTCGCTCTGCTAATCCTGTTACCAGTGGCTGCTGCCAGTGGCGATAAGTCGTGTCTTACCGGGTTGGAC
TCAAGACGATAGTTACCGGATAAGGCGCAGCGGTCGGGCTGAACGGGGGGTTCGTGCACACAGCCCAGCT
TGGAGCGAACGACCTACACCGAACTGAGATACCTACAGCGTGAGCTATGAGAAAGCGCCACGCTTCCCGA
AGGGAGAAAGGCGGACAGGTATCCGGTAAGCGGCAGGGTCGGAACAGGAGAGCGCACGAGGGAGCTTCCA
GGGGGAAACGCCTGGTATCTTTATAGTCCTGTCGGGTTTCGCCACCTCTGACTTGAGCGTCGATTTTTGT
GATGCTCGTCAGGGGGGCGGAGCCTATGGAAAAACGCCAGCAACGCGGCCTTTTTACGGTTCCTGGCCTT
TTGCTGGCCTTTTGCTCACATGTGAGGGCCTATTTCCCATGATTCCTTCATATTTGCATATACGATACAA
GGCTGTTAGAGAGATAATTGGAATTAATTTGACTGTAAACACAAAGATATTAGTACAAAATACGTGACGT
AGAAAGTAATAATTTCTTGGGTAGTTTGCAGTTTTAAAATTATGTTTTAAAATGGACTATCATATGCTTA
CCGTAACTTGAAAGTATTTCGATTTCTTGGCTTTATATATCTTGTGGAAAGGACGAAACACCGCGGTAGT
TAGGATACCACTG
Features (pLannotate 1.2.2; 18 found; start..end, strand, type, name):
      1..76      +  misc_RNA       gRNA scaffold: guide RNA scaffold for the Streptococcus pyogenes CRISPR/Cas9 system
     83..126     +  misc_RNA       gRNA scaffold (fragment): guide RNA scaffold for the Streptococcus pyogenes CRISPR/Cas9 system
    173..458     +  enhancer       CMV enhancer: human cytomegalovirus immediate early enhancer; contains an 18-bp deletion relative to the standard CMV enhancer
    460..737     +  promoter       chicken β-actin promoter: No description available
    738..965     +  intron         hybrid intron: hybrid between chicken β-actin (CBA) and minute virus of mice (MMV) introns (Gray et al., 2011)
   1103..2704    +  CDS            Cas9(N): N-terminal portion of Streptococcus pyogenes Cas9 (Zetsche et al., 2015)
   2705..5203    +  CDS            Cas9(C): C-terminal portion of Streptococcus pyogenes Cas9 (Zetsche et al., 2015)
   5204..5251    +  CDS            nucleoplasmin NLS: bipartite nuclear localization signal from nucleoplasmin
   5285..5396    +  polyA_signal   bGH poly(A) signal: bovine growth hormone polyadenylation signal
   5501..5641    +  repeat_region  AAV2 ITR: inverted terminal repeat of adeno-associated virus serotype 2 inverted
   5646..5697    -  misc_feature   bom (fragment): basis of mobility region from pBR322
   5716..6171    +  rep_origin     f1 ori (sequence partly withheld): f1 bacteriophage origin of replication; arrow indicates direction of (+) strand synthesis
   6172..6221    -  misc_feature   bom (fragment): basis of mobility region from pBR322
   6323..6358    -  CDS            rop (fragment): Rop protein, which maintains plasmids at low copy number; rop
   6453..6557    +  promoter       AmpR promoter: bla
   6558..7418    +  CDS            AmpR: β-lactamase; bla; confers resistance to ampicillin, carbenicillin, and related antibiotics
   7589..8177    +  rep_origin     ori: high-copy-number ColE1/pMB1/pBR322/pUC origin of replication
   8239..8479    +  promoter       U6 promoter: RNA polymerase III promoter for human U6 snRNA
