[The description below was written by a language model from this plasmid's Addgene catalogue record and pLannotate feature annotations shown in this document.]
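Description:
pRBPJ.1.0-gDNA is a CRISPR/Cas9 expression plasmid built on the pX330 backbone, designed to deliver both Streptococcus pyogenes Cas9 and a single guide RNA against the human RBPJ gene into mammalian cells. It is maintained in E. coli as a high-copy plasmid through a ColE1/pUC-type origin and selected with ampicillin via the β-lactamase (AmpR) cassette. An f1 phage origin is also present. The table additionally shows a single AAV2 ITR and small bom and rop fragments, which appear to be backbone remnants rather than functional parts of the design.

The payload consists of two expression units. A human U6 RNA polymerase III promoter drives the guide RNA: the RBPJ-targeting 20-nt spacer was inserted between two BbsI sites (both destroyed during cloning), directly upstream of the S. pyogenes gRNA scaffold. Because the sequence record is circular, the U6 promoter lies at the end of the numbering and the scaffold at the start. The depositor notes that the PAM listed with the guide is part of the genomic target and was not cloned. The second unit uses a hybrid CMV enhancer/chicken β-actin promoter with a hybrid intron to express Cas9, which the annotation splits into contiguous N- and C-terminal portions that together form one open reading frame. The Cas9 coding sequence is followed by a nucleoplasmin nuclear localization signal and a bovine growth hormone polyadenylation signal.

The stated purpose is to create GFP fusion proteins, so this plasmid supplies the targeted cut at the RBPJ locus. It carries no annotated GFP or homology donor, which would presumably be provided on a separate construct. The record does not state where within RBPJ the guide cuts.
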