Addgene plasmid #132474: pRBPJ.1.0-gDNA
Purpose: CRISPR/Cas9 plasmid to create GFP fusion proteins
Depositing lab: Kevin White. Depositing organization: University of Chicago.
Backbone
  Vector backbone: pX330
  Backbone manufacturer: addgene ID: 42230
  Vector type: CRISPR
Growth in bacteria
  Bacterial resistance: Ampicillin, 100 μg/mL
  Growth temperature: 37°C
  Growth strain: DH5alpha
  Copy number: High Copy
Gene/Insert
  Gene/Insert name: RBPJ
  gRNA/shRNA sequence: CGGTAGTTAGGATACCACTG TGG
  Species: H. sapiens (human)
  Entrez Gene: RBPJ (a.k.a. AOS3, CBF-1, CBF1, IGKJRB, IGKJRB1, KBF2, RBP-J, RBP-J kappa, RBP-JK, RBPJK, RBPSUH, SUH, csl)
  Cloning method: Restriction Enzyme; 5′ cloning site BbsI (destroyed during cloning); 3′ cloning site BbsI (destroyed during cloning)
Terms and licenses: Academic/Nonprofit Terms; Industry Terms: Not Available to Industry
Depositor comments: gRNA sequence also includes uncloned PAM after the space
How to cite: pRBPJ.1.0-gDNA was a gift from Kevin White (Addgene plasmid # 132474 ; http://n2t.net/addgene:132474 ; RRID:Addgene_132474)
